LOCUS       Exported 6768 bp ds-DNA circular SYN 13-MAY-2021
DEFINITION  AAV-CRISPR library for pool mutagenesis of top tumor suppressor
            genes.
ACCESSION   .
VERSION     .
KEYWORDS    EFS-mTSG
SOURCE      synthetic DNA construct
  ORGANISM  synthetic DNA construct
REFERENCE   1 (bases 1 to 6768)
  AUTHORS   Wang G, Chow RD, Ye L, Guzman CD, Dai X, Dong MB, Zhang F, Sharp PA,
            Platt RJ, Chen S
  TITLE     Mapping a functional cancer genome atlas of tumor suppressors in
            mouse liver using AAV-CRISPR-mediated direct in vivo screening.
  JOURNAL   Sci Adv. 2018 Feb 28;4(2):eaao5508. doi: 10.1126/sciadv.aao5508.
            eCollection 2018 Feb.
  PUBMED    29503867
REFERENCE   2 (bases 1 to 6768)
  AUTHORS   .
  TITLE     Direct Submission
  JOURNAL   Exported May 13, 2021 from SnapGene Server 1.1.58
            http://www.snapgene.com
FEATURES             Location/Qualifiers
     source          1..6768
                     /organism="synthetic DNA construct"
                     /mol_type="other DNA"
     repeat_region   1..141
                     /label=AAV2 ITR
                     /note="inverted terminal repeat of adeno-associated virus
                     serotype 2"
     repeat_region   12..141
                     /label=AAV2 ITR
     promoter        156..396
                     /label=U6 promoter
                     /note="RNA polymerase III promoter for human U6 snRNA"
     misc_RNA        425..500
                     /label=gRNA scaffold
                     /note="guide RNA scaffold for the Streptococcus pyogenes
                     CRISPR/Cas9 system"
     promoter        514..754
                     /label=U6 promoter
                     /note="RNA polymerase III promoter for human U6 snRNA"
     gap             763..782
                     /estimated_length=20
     misc_RNA        783..858
                     /label=gRNA scaffold
                     /note="guide RNA scaffold for the Streptococcus pyogenes
                     CRISPR/Cas9 system"
     promoter        913..1124
                     /label=EF-1-alpha core promoter
                     /note="core promoter for human elongation factor
                     EF-1-alpha"
     regulatory      1132..1141
                     /regulatory_class="other"
                     /note="vertebrate consensus sequence for strong initiation
                     of translation (Kozak, 1987)"
     CDS             1138..2787
                     /codon_start=1
                     /gene="luc+"
                     /product="firefly luciferase"
                     /label=luciferase
                     /note="enhanced luc+ version of the luciferase gene"
                     /translation="MEDAKNIKKGPAPFYPLEDGTAGEQLHKAMKRYALVPGTIAFTDA
                     HIEVDITYAEYFEMSVRLAEAMKRYGLNTNHRIVVCSENSLQFFMPVLGALFIGVAVAP
                     ANDIYNERELLNSMGISQPTVVFVSKKGLQKILNVQKKLPIIQKIIIMDSKTDYQGFQS
                     MYTFVTSHLPPGFNEYDFVPESFDRDKTIALIMNSSGSTGLPKGVALPHRTACVRFSHA
                     RDPIFGNQIIPDTAILSVVPFHHGFGMFTTLGYLICGFRVVLMYRFEEELFLRSLQDYK
                     IQSALLVPTLFSFFAKSTLIDKYDLSNLHEIASGGAPLSKEVGEAVAKRFHLPGIRQGY
                     GLTETTSAILITPEGDDKPGAVGKVVPFFEAKVVDLDTGKTLGVNQRGELCVRGPMIMS
                     GYVNNPEATNALIDKDGWLHSGDIAYWDEDEHFFIVDRLKSLIKYKGYQVAPAELESIL
                     LQHPNIFDAGVAGLPDDDAGELPAAVVVLEHGKTMTEKEIVDYVASQVTTAKKLRGGVV
                     FVDEVPKGLTGKLDARKIREILIKAKKGGKIAV"
     primer_bind     complement(1204..1222)
                     /label=LucNrev
                     /note="Firefly luciferase, reverse primer"
     CDS             2803..2859
                     /codon_start=1
                     /product="2A peptide from porcine teschovirus-1
                     polyprotein"
                     /label=P2A
                     /note="Eukaryotic ribosomes fail to insert a peptide bond
                     between the Gly and Pro residues, yielding separate
                     polypeptides."
                     /translation="ATNFSLLKQAGDVEENPGP"
     CDS             2860..2880
                     /codon_start=1
                     /product="nuclear localization signal of SV40 (simian virus
                     40) large T antigen"
                     /label=SV40 NLS
                     /translation="PKKKRKV"
     CDS             3907..3933
                     /codon_start=1
                     /product="HA (human influenza hemagglutinin) epitope tag"
                     /label=HA
                     /translation="YPYDVPDYA"
     polyA_signal    3955..4003
                     /note="synthetic polyadenylation signal"
     repeat_region   4031..4171
                     /label=AAV2 ITR
                     /note="inverted terminal repeat of adeno-associated virus
                     serotype 2"
     repeat_region   4031..4160
                     /label=AAV2 ITR
     rep_origin      4246..4701
                     /direction=RIGHT
                     /label=f1 ori
                     /note="f1 bacteriophage origin of replication; arrow
                     indicates direction of (+) strand synthesis"
     primer_bind     complement(4333..4352)
                     /label=F1ori-R
                     /note="F1 origin, reverse primer"
     primer_bind     4543..4564
                     /label=F1ori-F
                     /note="F1 origin, forward primer"
     primer_bind     complement(4718..4737)
                     /label=pRS-marker
                     /note="pRS vectors, use to sequence yeast selectable
                     marker"
     primer_bind     4837..4859
                     /label=pGEX 3'
                     /note="pGEX vectors, reverse primer"
     primer_bind     complement(4897..4915)
                     /label=pBRforEco
                     /note="pBR322 vectors, upsteam of EcoRI site, forward
                     primer"
     promoter        4983..5087
                     /gene="bla"
                     /label=AmpR promoter
     CDS             5088..5948
                     /codon_start=1
                     /gene="bla"
                     /product="beta-lactamase"
                     /label=AmpR
                     /note="confers resistance to ampicillin, carbenicillin, and
                     related antibiotics"
                     /translation="MSIQHFRVALIPFFAAFCLPVFAHPETLVKVKDAEDQLGARVGYI
                     ELDLNSGKILESFRPEERFPMMSTFKVLLCGAVLSRIDAGQEQLGRRIHYSQNDLVEYS
                     PVTEKHLTDGMTVRELCSAAITMSDNTAANLLLTTIGGPKELTAFLHNMGDHVTRLDRW
                     EPELNEAIPNDERDTTMPVAMATTLRKLLTGELLTLASRQQLIDWMEADKVAGPLLRSA
                     LPAGWFIADKSGAGERGSRGIIAALGPDGKPSRIVVIYTTGSQATMDERNRQIAEIGAS
                     LIKHW"
     primer_bind     complement(5306..5325)
                     /label=Amp-R
                     /note="Ampicillin resistance gene, reverse primer"
     rep_origin      6119..6707
                     /direction=RIGHT
                     /label=ori
                     /note="high-copy-number ColE1/pMB1/pBR322/pUC origin of
                     replication"
     primer_bind     6608..6627
                     /label=pBR322ori-F
                     /note="pBR322 origin, forward primer"
ORIGIN
        1 cctgcaggca gctgcgcgct cgctcgctca ctgaggccgc ccgggcaaag cccgggcgtc
       61 gggcgacctt tggtcgcccg gcctcagtga gcgagcgagc gcgcagagag ggagtggcca
      121 actccatcac taggggttcc tgcggccgca cgcgtgaggg cctatttccc atgattcctt
      181 catatttgca tatacgatac aaggctgtta gagagataat tggaattaat ttgactgtaa
      241 acacaaagat attagtacaa aatacgtgac gtagaaagta ataatttctt gggtagtttg
      301 cagttttaaa attatgtttt aaaatggact atcatatgct taccgtaact tgaaagtatt
      361 tcgatttctt ggctttatat atcttgtgga aaggacgaaa caccgtgtaa tagctcctgc
      421 atgggtttta gagctagaaa tagcaagtta aaataaggct agtccgttat caacttgaaa
      481 aagtggcacc gagtcggtgc tttttttcta gaagagggcc tatttcccat gattccttca
      541 tatttgcata tacgatacaa ggctgttaga gagataattg gaattaattt gactgtaaac
      601 acaaagatat tagtacaaaa tacgtgacgt agaaagtaat aatttcttgg gtagtttgca
      661 gttttaaaat tatgttttaa aatggactat catatgctta ccgtaacttg aaagtatttc
      721 gatttcttgg ctttatatat cttgtggaaa ggacgaaaca ccnnnnnnnn nnnnnnnnnn
      781 nngttttaga gctagaaata gcaagttaaa ataaggctag tccgttatca acttgaaaaa
      841 gtggcaccga gtcggtgctt ttttggtacc aggtcttgaa aggagtggga attggctccg
      901 gtgcccgtca gtgggcagag cgcacatcgc ccacagtccc cgagaagttg gggggagggg
      961 tcggcaattg aaccggtgcc tagagaaggt ggcgcggggt aaactgggaa agtgatgtcg
     1021 tgtactggct ccgccttttt cccgagggtg ggggagaacc gtatataagt gcagtagtcg
     1081 ccgtgaacgt tctttttcgc aacgggtttg ccgccagaac acaggcgtac ggccaccatg
     1141 gaagacgcca aaaacataaa gaaaggcccg gcgccattct atccgctgga agatggaacc
     1201 gctggagagc aactgcataa ggctatgaag agatacgccc tggttcctgg aacaattgct
     1261 tttacagatg cacatatcga ggtggacatc acttacgctg agtacttcga aatgtccgtt
     1321 cggttggcag aagctatgaa acgatatggg ctgaatacaa atcacagaat cgtcgtatgc
     1381 agtgaaaact ctcttcaatt ctttatgccg gtgttgggcg cgttatttat cggagttgca
     1441 gttgcgcccg cgaacgacat ttataatgaa cgtgaattgc tcaacagtat gggcatttcg
     1501 cagcctaccg tggtgttcgt ttccaaaaag gggttgcaaa aaattttgaa cgtgcaaaaa
     1561 aagctcccaa tcatccaaaa aattattatc atggattcta aaacggatta ccagggattt
     1621 cagtcgatgt acacgttcgt cacatctcat ctacctcccg gttttaatga atacgatttt
     1681 gtgccagagt ccttcgatag ggacaagaca attgcactga tcatgaactc ctctggatct
     1741 actggtctgc ctaaaggtgt cgctctgcct catagaactg cctgcgtgag attctcgcat
     1801 gccagagatc ctatttttgg caatcaaatc attccggata ctgcgatttt aagtgttgtt
     1861 ccattccatc acggttttgg aatgtttact acactcggat atttgatatg tggatttcga
     1921 gtcgtcttaa tgtatagatt tgaagaggag ctgtttctga ggagccttca ggattacaag
     1981 attcaaagtg cgctgctggt gccaacccta ttctccttct tcgccaaaag cactctgatt
     2041 gacaaatacg atttatctaa tttacacgaa attgcttctg gtggcgctcc cctctctaag
     2101 gaagtcgggg aagcggttgc caagaggttc catctgccag gtatcaggca aggatatggg
     2161 ctcactgaga ctacatcagc tattctgatt acacccgagg gggatgataa accgggcgcg
     2221 gtcggtaaag ttgttccatt ttttgaagcg aaggttgtgg atctggatac cgggaaaacg
     2281 ctgggcgtta atcaaagagg cgaactgtgt gtgagaggtc ctatgattat gtccggttat
     2341 gtaaacaatc cggaagcgac caacgccttg attgacaagg atggatggct acattctgga
     2401 gacatagctt actgggacga agacgaacac ttcttcatcg ttgaccgcct gaagtctctg
     2461 attaagtaca aaggctatca ggtggctccc gctgaattgg aatccatctt gctccaacac
     2521 cccaacatct tcgacgcagg tgtcgcaggt cttcccgacg atgacgccgg tgaacttccc
     2581 gccgccgttg ttgttttgga gcacggaaag acgatgacgg aaaaagagat cgtggattac
     2641 gtcgccagtc aagtaacaac cgcgaaaaag ttgcgcggag gagttgtgtt tgtggacgaa
     2701 gtaccgaaag gtcttaccgg aaaactcgac gcaagaaaaa tcagagagat cctcataaag
     2761 gccaagaagg gcggaaagat cgccgtggct agcggaagcg gagccactaa cttctccctg
     2821 ttgaaacaag caggggatgt cgaagagaat cccgggccac ccaagaagaa gaggaaggtg
     2881 tccaatctcc tgactgttca ccagaacctc cctgcgctgc cagtagatgc cactagcgat
     2941 gaggtcagga aaaatctcat ggatatgttt agggatagac aggcgttttc tgaacacacc
     3001 tggaaaatgc tgcttagcgt gtgccgatcc tgggcagcct ggtgtaagct gaacaatcgc
     3061 aaatggttcc ccgccgagcc ggaggacgtg cgcgattacc tgctgtatct ccaggcaaga
     3121 gggctggctg tcaagactat ccagcagcac ttgggccaac tgaatatgct gcatcgacgc
     3181 agcgggctcc cccggcctag cgattcaaac gcagtctccc ttgttatgag gagaattaga
     3241 aaggaaaacg tagatgcggg tgagagggct aagcaggctc tcgcttttga gcggactgat
     3301 ttcgaccagg tcagatccct gatggagaac agcgatcggt gccaggacat caggaacctc
     3361 gcatttctgg gaattgcata taacacactt ctgcgcatag ctgagatcgc ccggatcaga
     3421 gtgaaagaca tcagtcgaac ggacggcggc cggatgctta ttcatattgg acgcacaaag
     3481 acattggtca gcaccgctgg cgttgaaaag gccttgtccc tgggcgtaac gaagctggtg
     3541 gaaagatgga tctcagtgtc cggcgtggct gacgacccta ataattactt gttctgtcga
     3601 gtgagaaaaa acggagtcgc cgcgccctct gccaccagcc aattgagtac acgggccctt
     3661 gaagggatct ttgaggcaac ccaccgactc atatacggag ccaaggatga cagtggccag
     3721 aggtatctcg cctggtcagg tcattctgct agggtggggg ccgcacgaga catggcgcgg
     3781 gcaggagtct ccataccaga gattatgcaa gctggaggtt ggacaaatgt gaacatcgtt
     3841 atgaactata tccgcaatct tgactctgaa accggggcca tggtgagact gctcgaagat
     3901 ggtgactacc catacgatgt tccagattac gcttaagaat tcgatatcaa gcttaataaa
     3961 agatctttat tttcattaga tctgtgtgtt ggttttttgt gtggtaacca cgtgcggacc
     4021 gagcggccgc aggaacccct agtgatggag ttggccactc cctctctgcg cgctcgctcg
     4081 ctcactgagg ccgggcgacc aaaggtcgcc cgacgcccgg gctttgcccg ggcggcctca
     4141 gtgagcgagc gagcgcgcag ctgcctgcag gggcgcctga tgcggtattt tctccttacg
     4201 catctgtgcg gtatttcaca ccgcatannn nnnnnnnnnn nnnnnnnnnn nnnnnnnnnn
     4261 nnnnnnnnnn nnnnnnnnnn nnnnnnnnnn nnnnnnnnnn nnnnnnnnnn nnnnnnnnnn
     4321 nnnnnnnnnn nnnnnnnnnn nnnnnnnnnn nnnnnnnnnn nnnnnnnnnc nnnnnnnnnn
     4381 nnnnnnnnnn nnnnnnnnnn nnnnnnnnnn nnnnnnnnnn nnnnnnnnnn nnnnnnnnnn
     4441 nnnnnnnnnn nnnnnnnnnn nnnnnnnnnn nnnnnnnnnn nnnnnnnnnn nnnnnnnnnn
     4501 nnnnnnnnnn ncctttgacg ttggagtcca cgttctttaa tagtggactc ttgttccaaa
     4561 ctggaacaac actcaaccct atctcgggct attcttttga tttataaggg attttgccga
     4621 tttcggccta ttggttaaaa aatgagctga tttaacaaaa atttaacgcg aattttaaca
     4681 aaatattaac gtttacaatt ttatggtgca ctctcagtac aatctgctct gatgccgcat
     4741 agttaagcca gccccgacac ccgccaacac ccgctgacgc gccctgacgg gcttgtctgc
     4801 tcccggcatc cgcttacaga caagctgtga ccgtctccgg gagctgcatg tgtcagaggt
     4861 tttcaccgtc atcaccgaaa cgcgcgagac gaaagggcct cgtgatacgc ctatttttat
     4921 aggttaatgt catgataata atggtttctt agacgtcagg tggcactttt cggggaaatg
     4981 tgcgcggaac ccctatttgt ttatttttct aaatacattc aaatatgtat ccgctcatga
     5041 gacaataacc ctgataaatg cttcaataat attgaaaaag gaagagtatg agtattcaac
     5101 atttccgtgt cgcccttatt cccttttttg cggcattttg ccttcctgtt tttgctcacc
     5161 cagaaacgct ggtgaaagta aaagatgctg aagatcagtt gggtgcacga gtgggttaca
     5221 tcgaactgga tctcaacagc ggtaagatcc ttgagagttt tcgccccgaa gaacgttttc
     5281 caatgatgag cacttttaaa gttctgctat gtggcgcggt attatcccgt attgacgccg
     5341 ggcaagagca actcggtcgc cgcatacact attctcagaa tgacttggtt gagtactcac
     5401 cagtcacaga aaagcatctt acggatggca tgacagtaag agaattatgc agtgctgcca
     5461 taaccatgag tgataacact gcggccaact tacttctgac aacgatcgga ggaccgaagg
     5521 agctaaccgc ttttttgcac aacatggggg atcatgtaac tcgccttgat cgttgggaac
     5581 cggagctgaa tgaagccata ccaaacgacg agcgtgacac cacgatgcct gtagcaatgg
     5641 caacaacgtt gcgcaaacta ttaactggcg aactacttac tctagcttcc cggcaacaat
     5701 taatagactg gatggaggcg gataaagttg caggaccact tctgcgctcg gcccttccgg
     5761 ctggctggtt tattgctgat aaatctggag ccggtgagcg tgggtctcgc ggtatcattg
     5821 cagcactggg gccagatggt aagccctccc gtatcgtagt tatctacacg acggggagtc
     5881 aggcaactat ggatgaacga aatagacaga tcgctgagat aggtgcctca ctgattaagc
     5941 attggtaact gtcagaccaa gtttactcat atatacttta gattgattta aaacttcatt
     6001 tttaatttaa aaggatctag gtgaagatcc tttttgataa tctcatgacc aaaatccctt
     6061 aacgtgagtt ttcgttccac tgagcgtcag accccgtaga aaagatcaaa ggatcttctt
     6121 gagatccttt ttttctgcgc gtaatctgct gcttgcaaac aaaaaaacca ccgctaccag
     6181 cggtggtttg tttgccggat caagagctac caactctttt tccgaaggta actggcttca
     6241 gcagagcgca gataccaaat actgtccttc tagtgtagcc gtagttaggc caccacttca
     6301 agaactctgt agcaccgcct acatacctcg ctctgctaat cctgttacca gtggctgctg
     6361 ccagtggcga taagtcgtgt cttaccgggt tggactcaag acgatagtta ccggataagg
     6421 cgcagcggtc gggctgaacg gggggttcgt gcacacagcc cagcttggag cgaacgacct
     6481 acaccgaact gagataccta cagcgtgagc tatgagaaag cgccacgctt cccgaaggga
     6541 gaaaggcgga caggtatccg gtaagcggca gggtcggaac aggagagcgc acgagggagc
     6601 ttccaggggg aaacgcctgg tatctttata gtcctgtcgg gtttcgccac ctctgacttg
     6661 agcgtcgatt tttgtgatgc tcgtcagggg ggcggagcct atggaaaaac gccagcaacg
     6721 cggccttttt acggttcctg gccttttgct ggccttttgc tcacatgt
//
